Addgene plasmid #11170: 1055 pSG5L HA PTEN 360-364E
Depositing lab: William Sellers. Depositing organization: Dana-Farber Cancer Institute.
Backbone
  Vector backbone: pSG5L-HA
  Backbone size w/o insert (bp): 4100
  Vector type: Mammalian Expression
Growth in bacteria
  Bacterial resistance: Ampicillin, 100 μg/mL
  Growth temperature: 37°C
  Growth strain: DH5alpha
  Copy number: High Copy
Gene/Insert
  Gene/Insert name: PTEN
  Species: H. sapiens (human)
  Insert size (bp): 1200
  Mutation: 360-364E (SSSTS to EEEEE)
  Entrez Gene: PTEN (a.k.a. 10q23del, BZS, CWS1, DEC, GLM2, MHAM, MMAC1, PTEN1, PTENbeta, TEP1)
  Tag / fusion protein: HA (N terminal on backbone)
  Cloning method: Restriction Enzyme; 5′ cloning site BamHI (not destroyed); 3′ cloning site EcoRI (not destroyed)
  Sequencing primers: 5′ T7
Terms and licenses: Academic/Nonprofit Terms; Industry Terms: Not Available to Industry
How to cite: 1055 pSG5L HA PTEN 360-364E was a gift from William Sellers (Addgene plasmid # 11170 ; http://n2t.net/addgene:11170 ; RRID:Addgene_11170)
