[The description below was written by a language model from this plasmid's Addgene catalogue record.]
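Description:
1055 pSG5L HA PTEN 360-364E is a mammalian expression plasmid built on the pSG5L-HA backbone (about 4.1 kb without insert). It carries a roughly 1.2 kb human PTEN coding sequence cloned between BamHI and EcoRI sites, both of which remain intact. The plasmid is maintained in E. coli as a high-copy construct under ampicillin selection. The record does not list the promoter or other regulatory elements. pSG5-family vectors generally drive expression from the SV40 early promoter and carry a T7 promoter upstream of the cloning site, which fits the T7 primer listed for 5′ sequencing. No mammalian selection marker is recorded, so the plasmid appears suited mainly to transient transfection.

The backbone supplies an N-terminal HA epitope tag, so PTEN is made as an HA fusion that can be detected or immunoprecipitated with anti-HA antibodies and told apart from endogenous PTEN. The defining feature is the 360-364E mutation, which replaces the SSSTS stretch at residues 360–364 in the C-terminal tail with five glutamates. Swapping serine and threonine for acidic residues is a standard way to mimic constitutive phosphorylation. The construct therefore most likely serves as a phosphomimetic PTEN variant for studying how modification of the tail affects the tumour suppressor phosphatase, for example its stability, activity or localisation. The record does not state the intended experiments. Typical use would be comparison with wild-type PTEN and other tail mutants in cultured mammalian cells.
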