>Addgene plasmid #11170 | 1055 pSG5L HA PTEN 360-364E | addgene partial sequence | sequence record 18093 | SV40pA-R 5'-GAAATTTGTGATGCTATTGC-3'
TTTAATAAGATTCTGGATCTAGACTCGAGGCGATATCCGGGGAATTCTCAGACTTTTGTAATTTGTGTAT
GCTGATCTTCATCAAAAGGTTCATTCTCTGGATCAGAGTCAGTGGTGTCAGAATATCTATAATGATCAGG
TTCATTGTCACTAACATCTGGTTCTACTTCTTCTTCTTCTTCAGCCTCTGGATTTGACGGCTCCTCTACT
GTTTTTGTGAAGTACAGCTTCACCTTAAAATTTGGAGAAAAGTATCGGTTGGCTTTGTCTTTATTTGCTT
TGTCAAGATCATTTTTTGTTAAAGTAAGTACTAGATATTCCTTGTCATTATCTGCACGCTCTATACTGCA
AATGCTATCGATTTCTTGATCACATAGACTTCCATTTTCTACTTTTTCTGAGGTTTCCTCTGGTCCTGGT
ATGAAGAATGTATTTACCCAAAAGTGAAACATTTTGTCCTTTTTTAGCATCTTGTTCTGTTTGTGGAAGA
ACTCTACTTTGATATCACCACACACAGGTAACGGCTGAGGGAACTCAAAGTACATGAACTTGTCTTCCCG
TCGTGTGGGTCCTGAATTGGAGGAATATATCTTCACCTTTAGCTGGCAGACCACAAACTGAGGATTGCAA
GTTCCGCCACTGAACATTGGAATAGTTTCAAACATCATCTTGTGAAACAACAGTGCCACTGGTCTATAAT
CCAGATGATTCTTTA
